>Addgene plasmid #116012 | pVL46 - pWOX4>> | addgene full sequence | sequence record 228579 | Addgene NGS Result
TTTTTATCCCCGGAAGCCTGTGGATAGAGGGTAGTTATCCACGTGAAACCGCTAATGCCCCGCAAAGCCT
TGATTCACGGGGCTTTCCGGCCCGCTCCAAAAACTATCCACGTGAAATCGCTAATCAGGGTACGTGAAAT
CGCTAATCGGAGTACGTGAAATCGCTAATAAGGTCACGTGAAATCGCTAATCAAAAAGGCACGTGAGAAC
GCTAATAGCCCTTTCAGATCAACAGCTTGCAAACACCCCTCGCTCCGGCAAGTAGTTACAGCAAGTAGTA
TGTTCAATTAGCTTTTCAATTATGAATATATATATCAATTATTGGTCGCCCTTGGCTTGTGGACAATGCG
CTACGCGCACCGGCTCCGCCCGTGGACAACCGCAAGCGGTTGCCCACCGTCGAGCGCCTTTGCCCACAAC
CCGGCGGCCGGCCGCAACAGATCGTTTTATAAATTTTTTTTTTTGAAAAAGAAAAAGCCCGAAAGGCGGC
AACCTCTCGGGCTTCTGGATTTCCGATCCCCGGAATTAGATCTTGGCAGGATATATTGTGGTGTAACGTT
GGATCTGGCTGAGAACGCCAGCTGTGCATGCTTGGTCTAGAATACGGTACCCCTGGATTTTGGTTTTAGG
AATTAGAAATTTTATTGATAGAAGTATTTTACAAATACAAATACATACTAAGGGTTTCTTATATGCTCAA
CACATGAGCGAAACCCTATAAGAACCCTAATTCCCTTATCTGGGAACTACTCACACATTATTATAGAGAG
AGATAGATTTGTAGAGAGAGACTGGTGATTTCAGCGGGCATGCCTGCAGGTCGACCTGCAGCCAAGCTAG
GCATGATCTAACCCTCTGTCTCTGGCGTCGCGACTGCGAAATTTCGCGAGGGTTTCCGAGATGGTGATTG
CGCTTCGCAGATCTCCAGGCGCGTGGGTGCGGACGTAGTCAGCGCCATTGCCGATCGCGTGAAGTTCCGC
CGCAAGGCTCGCTGGACCCAGATCCTTTACAGGAAGGCCAACGGTGGCGCCCAAGAAGGATTTCCGCGAC
ACCGAGACAAGTAGCGGAAGCCCCAACGCCGACTTCAGCTTTTGAAGGTTCGACAGCACGTGCAGCGATG
TTTCCGGTGCGGGGCTCAAGAAAAATCCCATCCCCGGATCGAGGATGAGCCGGTCGGCAGCGACCCCGCT
CCGTCGCAAGGCGGAAACCCGCGCCTCGAAGAACCGCACAATCTCGTCGAGCGCGTCTTCGGGTCGAAGG
TGACCGGTGCGGGTGGCGATGCCATCCCGCTGCGCTGAGTGCATAACCACCAGCCTGCAGTCCGCCTCAG
CAATATCGGGATAGAGCGCAGGGTCAGGAAATCCTTGGATATCGTTCAGGTAGCCCACGCCGCGCTTGAG
CGCATAGCGCTGGGTTTCCGGTTGGAAGCTGTCGATTGAAACACGGTGCATCTGATCGGACAGGGCGTCT
AAGAGCGGCGCAATACGTCTGATCTCATCGGCCGGCGATACAGGCCTCGCGTCCGGATGGCTGGCGGCCG
GTCCGACATCCACGACGTCTGATCCGACTCGCAGCATTTCGATCGCCGCGGTGACAGCGCCGGCGGGGTC
TAGCCGCCGGCTCTCATCGAAGAAGGAGTCCTCGGTGAGATTCAGAATGCCGAACACCGTCACCATGCAC
TTTACTCTTCCACCATTGCTTGTAATGGAAGTAATGTCAGTGTTGACCTTCTTAACTGGGAATCCAGTCA
TGGATTTGAGGCCGCCGAATGGAGCCACCGCGGCCGATTGCACCGTAGAAGCACGGCTGACTGTAGTCAC
AGCTGAAGAGGATATCATAGAAGCCATGGCGATTTGGTGTATCGAGATTGGTTATGAAATTCAGATGCTA
GTGTAATGTATTGGTAATTTGGGAAGATATAATAGGAAGCAAGGCTATTTATCCATTTCTGAAAAGGCGA
AATGGCGTCACCGCGAGCGTCACGCGCATTCCGTTCTTGCTGTAAAGCGTTGTTTGGTACACTTTTGACT
AGCGAGGCTTGGCGTGTCAGCGTATCTATTCAAAAGTCGTTAATGGCTGCGGATCAAGAAAAAGTTGGAA
TAGAAACAGAATACCCGCGAAATTCAGGCCCGGTTGCCATGTCCTACACGCCGAAATAAACGACCAAATT
AGTAGAAAAATAAAAACTGACTCGGATACTTACGTCACGTCTTGCGCACTGATTTGAAAAGGATCCTAGT
AACATACACTTTCACTTGTGATCATCAATTTACTTGAGAGTCGTTTCTTCAAAGTTTCAAACTTTCCACA
ACAGAAACTCTACTTAAGATGATCAAGGCATTGTCAAATGAAATGCTTTGGAAGGAAGAAACTGCCTCTC
CTTCGTTAAACCAAGCTCAGTATCTTGCAGTTTCCTCTCATCAGACATATCAATGCTTGGACAAAGGTAC
GAACCATTTTCTACATTTGTGGGACATTACAGGCATTTCTTAGCAACAACGAATGTTCATCATACTCAGA
ACCTAAAAGATTAACATGTTCAAGCCATCCTTAGAACCCAACAGCTCAACACTTTCGCTACATCTATTAC
TAGAGGCCAACAATTGGACTATTTACAAGTTTCGCAGAACTGCACTAAACAGAGTCGAGTCACTTTGCAG
GCGTATTAAACAAAAGAAGCACAGATAATAAAAACGAAGCGATGATAAAGAAGAAGTTCGACTTGTCATT
AGAAAGAAAGAGATAACAGGAACGGAAACATAGTAGAACACTTATTCATCAGGGATTATACAAGGCCCCA
AAACACAAACCACCAAAGTTTTACATGAAACGAAACATTGAACTTCTTAAGCATAACAGAGACGAGATGC
AGCTAAAGCTCATCATGACCTGACTTGTACAGCTCGTCCATGCCGAGAGTGATCCCGGCGGCGGTCACGA
ACTCCAGCAGGACCATGTGATCGCGCTTCTCGTTGGGGTCTTTGCTCAGCTTGGACTGGGTGCTCAGGTA
GTGGTTGTCGGGCAGCAGCACGGGGCCGTCGCCGATGGGGGTGTTCTGCTGGTAGTGGTCGGCGAGCTGC
ACGCCGCCGTCCTCGATGTTGTGGCGGATCTTGAAGTTGGCCTTGATGCCGTTCTTCTGCTTGTCGGCGG
TGATATAGACGTTGTCGCTAAAGTAGTTGTACTCCAGCTTGTGCCCCAGGATGTTGCCGTCCTCCTTGAA
GTCGATGCCCTTCAGCTCGATGCGGTTCACCAGGGTGTCGCCCTCGAACTTCACCTCGGCGCGGGTCTTG
TAGTTGCCGTCGTCCTTGAAGAAGATGGTGCGCTCCTGGACGTAGCCTTCGGGCATGGCGGACTTGAAGA
AGTCGTGCTGCTTCATGTGGTCGGGGTAGCGGGCGAAGCACTGCACGCCCCAGGACAGGGTGGTCACGAG
GGTGGGCCAGGGCACGGGCAGCTTGCCGGTGGTGCAGATGAACTTCAGGGTCAGCTTGCCGTAGGTGGCA
TCGCCCTCGCCCTCGCCGGACACGCTGAACTTGTGGCCGTTTACGTCGCCGTCCAGCTCGACCAGGATGG
GCACCACCCCGGTGAACAGCTCCTCGCCCTTGCTCACCATTGTTGAGCCACTAGTGGCTGGATTGGGCAG
GAGATAGAGGGAAAGAGCTAAGAAGAGAGCGAGTGTGAAGGCTTTCATTGTTCGTCCTCTCCAAATGAAA
TGAACTTCCTTATATAGAGGAAGGGTCTTGCGAAGATCGATCCACTAGTCTTTCAATTGTGAGCGCTCAC
AATTCTTTCTCTTCCCTTTCTTCTTTCTAGTCTTTCAATTGTGAGCGCTCACAATTCTTTCTCTTCCCTT
TCTTCTTTCTAGTCTTTCAATTGTGAGCGCTCACAATTCTTTCTCTTCCCTTTCTTCTTTCTAGTCTTTC
AATTGTGAGCGCTCACAATTCTTTCTCTTCCCTTTCTTCTTTCTAGATTTCTTGAGCTCGACATATGCAT
AGGTTGTGACCAGGCATCATAGCCCCTACAGAACATCTTGCCTACTCATAGTTTGAAAGATTCTTCTTGT
TATCATCTCATAAACTTATTTAGTATATATTTATCAAAAATAAAAAATTAATATAAATATTATTGAGTCA
CCTGTTTTACTAAGAGTTTTAATATAAGTATATAACAGTACAAAAAGTTTTAGATTTCAATGTTTGTTTA
TATAGAAATATACTAGGTCTACCCCCTTTTCAACGGGAAATGCTATTATTATTTCCTTTTAACTTCTTGC
TCTTGTACGTACGTAGGAATTAAGACAGAGATATTATTTTAACAACATCAAATGTGTCTTTATTCAGAAA
TTTCTCTAAATGAAACATTCCTACATACCAACGATCTAGAGAAATACTTAGATGGCCAAATCAGAAGAGA
GTACAACTGATCACTAGTGAATTTGTCAAGAATAAACGCGAAAAAAAGATGAGCTAAACTGAGCATTCAT
AATTAAGATTACATCGCAAAAATAATCTACATAGGATACATCAAACTCGCAGATTAATAAGGGAATTCTT
AAGTAGATTTTGTAGTTTTAGAGACTTATTCCTATTTTTATTTTTATTTTGAATTTCTAGATACCAATTG
ATTCCTCTGAACCTAAACCAGATCTACATAAGAATTCCACAATTTTCTGCCTCACCTTCATGACTTCGCA
GTTACTCTTTTTTTGGGTTTGGTGGGGTATCTTCATCATCGAATAGATAGTTATATACATCATCCATTGT
AGTGGTATTAAACATCCCTGTAGTGATTCCAAACGCGTTATACGCAGTTTGGTCCGTCCAACCAGGTGAC
AGTGGTTTTGAATTATTACCATCATCAATTTTACTAGCCGTGATTTCATTATTCATGAAGTTATCATGAA
CGTTAGAGGAGGCAATTGGTTGTGAAAGCGCTTGAGAATTTGTTTGAGTTGTTATGAGGTTCGGACCGTT
GCTACTGTTAGTGAAAGTGAAGGACAATGAGCTATCAGCAATATTCCCACTTTGATTAAAATTGGCGAAT
TCCGATCCACTAGTGGTTTTTCTTTTCACCAGTGAGACGGGCAACAGCTGATTGCCCTTCACCGCCTGGC
CCTGAGAGAGTTGCAGCAAGCGGTCCACGCTGGTTTGCCCCAGCAGGCGAAAATCCTGTTTGATGGTGGT
TAACGGCGGGATATAACATGAGCTGTCTTCGGTATCGTCGTATCCCACTACCGAGATATCCGCACCAACG
CGCAGCCCGGACTCGGTAATGGCGCGCATTGCGCCCAGCGCCATCTGATCGTTGGCAACCAGCATCGCAG
TGGGAACGATGCCCTCATTCAGCATTTGCATGGTTTGTTGAAAACCGGACATGGCACTCCAGTCGCCTTC
CCGTTCCGCTATCGGCTGAATTTGATTGCGAGTGAGATATTTATGCCAGCCAGCCAGACGCAGACGCGCC
GAGACAGAACTTAATGGGCCCGCTAACAGCGCGATTTGCTGGTGACCCAATGCGACCAGATGCTCCACGC
CCAGTCGCGTACCGTCTTCATGGGAGAAAATAATACTGTTGATGGGTGTCTGGTCAGAGACATCAAGAAA
TAACGCCGGAACATTAGTGCAGGCAGCTTCCACAGCAATGGCATCCTGGTCATCCAGCGGATAGTTAATG
ATCAGCCCACTGACGCGTTGCGCGAGAAGATTGTGCACCGCCGCTTTACAGGCTTCGACGCCGCTTCGTT
CTACCATCGACACCACCACGCTGGCACCCAGTTGATCGGCGCGAGATTTAATCGCCGCGACAATTTGCGA
CGGCGCGTGCAGGGCCAAGCTCGAGGTCGCGACACCGATCAGCAAGCTTTGTTTACCAGCCAGCTGCTGC
GCAACACGGTTCGGGATGTAGTTGAGCTCAGCCATGGCAGCTTCAACTTTTTCCCGGGTTTTAGCGCTAA
CATGTGAAGCCTGGTTAACCACTCTAGAAACGGTTTGATGAGAAACGCCGGCGTATTCAGCGACGTCGTA
TAACGTTACCGGTTTGCTAGTAGATTTTTGATGAAACAGAAGCTTTTTGATATTTCCATTTGAATATTTT
GGTATCTGATTAGTGATGATTTCAGCTAACATCTCTGGGAATTCAATACTCATGGTCTTATCCAAAAATG
TCTGGAAGCAGTAGGTAAGGAGATTCTCAACCACCTCATGCATGGAGTCCAGAAGCTTTGTCAGTTGGTA
AAACCGTTGCCAGTTCTGACTGGAGTTCCCTTCCCTTTTGACGATGGCTTTTCCTAGCTCTTTGATATAA
GTCATTCGAATCTCATCAAATAACTCTTGGCTCTTCAGACCTTCCTTAGGAACTGAGGAGAGAAGCAGTA
AGGTTTTCATACAGAGATACTCTTCATAGGATACCTGCAATCTTTGTAATTCAGAGGAGACAAACAGCAT
GTGTTTACATTGGTCATACATGCAGGGTAGAGACATTCTCTGCTCATTAATAATCAGATCAGGAGCAAAG
CAGAGCAGGTTTCCACTTGATTGTCTGTATGATCTCCAACCCAGGGCAAATGCCATGAGAAACATCCATG
AGTACTGTAGCAGGGTCATTTGGTCATCCAGGTGTAAGTTTCTGAAGCCTGGTATCGCCTTTGCCCATTT
CACTGCTGCAATCACTTGACGCCCACCTAACATGTTGAGTGTGGTCATAATTCTCCATGCTGAATCTGGA
ACAGAGCTATCATATCCTGCATACAACACCTCGGGTTCAATCACCTCCAGCAGTGACACCAAGGTAGGGG
TGAGCTGTGGTAATGCTGCAGGAACTATTGTTTTGTTAGGATTTTCCGAAGTGTCTTGTGAGACTCCTGC
AGTGGCTTGCTGAATCCCTTTGATTTTTTTCTTTGTTTTTCGAGCTTCACTAGCCATTGTGTTGGCTATA
TGTTAAAACTAGCAAATGCTATGCATGCCTTTCTCGTTACAAGACTTAAGCTATGTATATATAGAGGAAG
ATAAGTGTGAAATGATAGTGTTAGTGTATAATGATATCATTGGTGATATCCAGTTGGGTAGGAAAAAGAA
AAAGAATGGAAAATGAACAGATGATTTTTACAAAAGTGGGACGTCGGGAAACCAAAGACCAAATGATGGG
ATATGGTTGACTTTTATCATTTAAAATCTCCTTGTCCTTATTGTAAATATATACACTCAGAAATGTAAAA
GCAATAGGTAAAGAACAAATTTGAAACTAATTGAAGACAGTGATCTTTGTTTGAGAAAGTGAAATCTCAT
TGTGTGAATATAGATATGCGTACGTGTGTCTCTACATACACGTAATACATGCGTACGTGTGATATCTGAT
ATGTTCATGTCTGCATGGAGCACTACTTTAAATTCGGCATAGTAATGTATCAACCAAATTTTAGTTTCAT
GCTTACGCATGTCATGCGTGAATACCGCATAATTTATCTCTCTTATAAAATTTTCCTCTACTTGTAGTTG
TAGTCTATAGTACTATGTCTTGAGATCCTATAATTTAGGCAGAATGTTGAGGGACATGAACCACGCTAAA
AATAATATGTTATAGATACGTGATATCAAAAGACTTTACTATTCATTGAGATTGACATTGACCTACGAGC
CAATAGGTTTGCTTTTACAGGAAAAAGGTTTGAATTTTTTTTTTTTGGGATCAAATTCTAACAAATGCAT
GTGATTTATTAGAAAAATCCCAAACCAAAGCTTGACAATCTTTCATTCTACTAGTTGTATAGGGACATAA
TTTCTCTCTCACCTTTCTTTATTTTAAGAAATTATTTTAGAAATAAAACACTGAAAAAAGTTAGCTTTAA
TGATAGGATGTCGAATGCTTTTCGGTGGCTCTCAAGTCTCAACTACTTTATTTAGAGAAAAGAAGAATGA
GAAGAAGAATGAATAAGGGGAAAAGGTATCTTCCAATCCCAATACTCGAAATTGCTTTTATTACTTTTGT
TAAGATACGGATTTTGCCTAAATTAGTGGTAGTTTATAATGAGCCAGGACAGACTTTTATGCGGAAAAGA
AAAGGCTAGAAATATCTTAATGTTATATTATCATTGTTTATTTTGATAATAATACATCATTATAAATTTA
AGCTTATATGTTTATTAGATATTGATACAAAAGCATGGTTTGGTTTGGCAATGTCAAGCGTCCCATTCAC
TTTAGATCAGTGTATTGTATTGTTATTCTCTTGTACATCGGGAACTGCAGAACCTCAATTTCCCAAGTAA
TTTGGGTATTTTACTAATGAAAAGTAGTAACGTATGATATTCCGGAATTACAAAGTTTTTTCTTCTAATT
ACTTTTGAGTTTTGACTAATATATCATCATCTTTTTATTTGATATGTAGTCTAGAATTACAAAGAACAGA
GTCCTTGAGTATGAACTGTGAAGAATAGTCAAAATTATTTAGTCTCGGCTAATCCAGTTATGATGCAAGT
ATATGTACAGTACGAAACTTACACTAATATATATGGATATCAAAGTTATGAAGGTGGAAAGTCACAGTTC
ATATCACTGGTTAAAACATAAAAATTGATATCATGGAGGAAATATAGAAGTACCAGTGTAGGTTGATCAT
GACTAATAGCTAAAATTAATAACATCTTTATCCTATGAAGATGGATTTTTTTATAGAAATTTCACATTTT
TAAAAAATAATGTATACTGACAATTTTAACCTTTTAATATATTTTAAAAATAATAAAAAATATTTATCTA
CTTATTTACTTAGGATAAAACAGGTAAACAATTTTAAAATTTATATTAAAAATACAAAATTTGTATCTTT
GTGGGACAATTTTTTTCCATAGAAAATTCATCTTTGTTGGACGGAAGGAATATGAAAGCTCAAAGTTCTA
AAAAGACTGCTCTATCATTCATCAGATACTGGAAAATGAGTGGAACTTTACTGAACCCAAAGCATAACAA
GAAACTGGTAATACCATTCATATTTTTTGAAAAATGTCATCACACGATGGATAACCTGATTCGTGTGTCA
AGCTGTGATCAGATGGTTATTTCTTCAATTATCTATGGCCCATACTATATCGTCGATATTCATATGCAGT
GACCCTCCTCCACTACACTTGCCTCTACCACTGTTCATATGTATTTTTTTAGGACACATATTTAACATGT
TTATTTTTCGATCCATATGTAATACTATGTCGGTAATGACAGATTACTGATGGTTTGAGGTTTAGGGTTT
CAAAATTTGAAATAAACTAGCATAACATGTTCACAACCAATCATTGTTGGATCTCTTTTTCTTCCAATTT
GTTTACTTCGATCTCCTCCTCATCTTTTTTTTAGCTCTTTAGCTCTTCTTCCTTCCTTTGATTTGTATTG
TTTGTTGATGAGATATGTAGCACCCTTCGAAAAATTCGACTTAAATCGAGAATAATTCCATTAATCCAAG
TAATTCTGATAAATGGGTAATCGGTCTATGGGAAAAAGCTTAAATAAAACGTCGTTGACCTGCAATAGGG
AAATGAAAAGAGTGAGACACATCTAGGTGGATAATCTTGAGGACCCGAAAAAATAGAAAAATAAGAGATT
CAAGGCCGAAAAATAAGAAAAGAGAACATATGTTGAATAGAAATCCATTCATATAAATCGACTGATCGAG
AACCGAACAAAGGTTTGCCTTAGGTTTTGTTTGTTTTTGAACAAACTCTAACTTCTTATTCAAGGAACAT
AAACCATTGCAATTGATTGTTTTTTTTATCAAGATTTCAAGAAAAGGAGTTATTTTCTCTTTACTTAAAA
TTAAATAAGTTGTTTGTGAAACCGTAGTTTCTACGTTTTAATCCGCTCCCAAAACCAAATGAACCAAAGG
TACCAGGTGGTACCTGGTGCGATCGCTGTTGGCGCGCCGTGTTTAATTAAGGTTGCGGCCGCTTACTTCG
TCCGAGCCTAGTTCGAGCCTTGACAGGATATATTGGCGGGTAAACTAAGTCGCTGTATGTGTTTGTTTGA
GATCTCATGTGAGCAAAAGGCCAGCAAAAGGCCAGGAACCGTAAAAAGGCCGCGTTGCTGGCGTTTTTCC
ATAGGCTCCGCCCCCCTGACGAGCATCACAAAAATCGACGCTCAAGTCAGAGGTGGCGAAACCCGACAGG
ACTATAAAGATACCAGGCGTTTCCCCCTGGAAGCTCCCTCGTGCGCTCTCCTGTTCCGACCCTGCCGCTT
ACCGGATACCTGTCCGCCTTTCTCCCTTCGGGAAGCGTGGCGCTTTCTCATAGCTCACGCTGTAGGTATC
TCAGTTCGGTGTAGGTCGTTCGCTCCAAGCTGGGCTGTGTGCACGAACCCCCCGTTCAGCCCGACCGCTG
CGCCTTATCCGGTAACTATCGTCTTGAGTCCAACCCGGTAAGACACGACTTATCGCCACTGGCAGCAGCC
ACTGGTAACAGGATTAGCAGAGCGAGGTATGTAGGCGGTGCTACAGAGTTCTTGAAGTGGTGGCCTAACT
ACGGCTACACTAGAAGAACAGTATTTGGTATCTGCGCTCTGCTGAAGCCAGTTACCTTCGGAAGAAGAGT
TGGTAGCTCTTGATCCGGCAAACAAACCACCGCTGGTAGCGGTGGTTTTTTTGTTTGCAAGCAGCAGATT
ACGCGCAGAAAAAAAGGATCTCAAGAAGATCCTTTGATCTTTTCTACGGGGTCTGACGCTCAGTGGAACG
AAAACTCACGTTAAGGGATTTTGGTCATGAGATTATCAAAAAGGATCTTCACCTAGATCCTTTTAAATTA
AAAATGAAGTTTTAAATCAATCTAAAGTATATATGTGTAACATTGGTCTAGTGATTATTTGCCGACTACC
TTGGTGATCTCGCCTTTCACGTAGTGAACAAATTCTTCCAACTGATCTGCGCGCGAGGCCAAGCGATCTT
CTTGTCCAAGATAAGCCTGCCTAGCTTCAAGTATGACGGGCTGATACTGGGCCGGCAGGCGCTCCATTGC
CCAGTCGGCAGCGACATCCTTCGGCGCGATTTTGCCGGTTACTGCGCTGTACCAAATGCGGGACAACGTA
AGCACTACATTTCGCTCATCGCCAGCCCAGTCGGGCGGCGAGTTCCATAGCGTTAAGGTTTCATTTAGCG
CCTCAAATAGATCCTGTTCAGGAACCGGATCAAAGAGTTCCTCCGCCGCTGGACCTACCAAGGCAACGCT
ATGTTCTCTTGCTTTTGTCAGCAAGATAGCCAGATCAATGTCGATCGTGGCTGGCTCGAAGATACCTGCA
AGAATGTCATTGCGCTGCCATTCTCCAAATTGCAGTTCGCGCTTAGCTGGATAACGCCACGGAATGATGT
CGTCGTGCACAACAATGGTGACTTCTACAGCGCGGAGAATCTCGCTCTCTCCAGGGGAAGCCGAAGTTTC
CAAAAGGTCGTTGATCAAAGCTCGCCGCGTTGTTTCATCAAGCCTTACGGTCACCGTAACCAGCAAATCA
ATATCACTGTGTGGCTTCAGGCCGCCATCCACTGCGGAGCCGTACAAATGTACGGCCAGCAACGTCGGTT
CGAGATGGCGCTCGATGACGCCAACTACCTCTGATAGTTGAGTCGATACTTCGGCGATCACCGCTTCCCT
CATAACACCCCTTGTATTACTGTTTATGTAAGCAGACAGTTTTATTGTTCATGATGATATATTTTTATCT
TGTGCAATGTAACATCAGAGATTTTGAGACACAACGTGGCTTTGTTGAATAAATCGAACTTTTGCTGAGT
TGAAGGATCAGATCACGCATCTTCCCGACAACGCAGACCGTTCCGTGGCAAAGCAAAAGTTCAAAATCAC
CAACTGGTCCACCTACAACAAAGCTCTCATCAACCGTGGCTCCCTCACTTTCTGGCTGGATGATGGGGCG
ATTCAGGCGATCCCCATCCAACAGCCCGCCGTCGAGCGGGCT
Features (pLannotate 1.2.2; 21 found; start..end, strand, type, name):
    534..556     +  misc_feature   LB T-DNA repeat: left border repeat from nopaline C58 T-DNA (truncated)
    613..769     -  polyA_signal   CaMV poly(A) signal (fragment): cauliflower mosaic virus polyadenylation signal
    808..825     -  misc_feature   MCS (fragment): pUC18/19 multiple cloning site
    840..1676    -  CDS            sulI: DHP1_CORGT - Protein inferred from homology: Swiss-Prot protein existence level 3. Catalyzes the condensation of para-aminobenzoate (pABA) with 6-hydroxymethyl-7,8-dihydropterin diphosphate (DHPt-PP) to form 7,8- dihydropteroate (H2Pte), the immediate precursor of folate derivatives. From Corynebacterium glutamicum (Brevibacterium saccharolyticum).
   1674..1847    -  CDS            RBCS.3A (fragment): RBS3_PEA - Experimental evidence at protein level: Swiss-Prot protein existence level 1. RuBisCO catalyzes two reactions: the carboxylation of D- ribulose 1,5-bisphosphate, the primary event in carbon dioxide fixation, as well as the oxidative fragmentation of the pentose substrate. Both reactions occur simultaneously and in competition at the same active site. Although the small subunit is not catalytic it is essential for maximal activity (Probable). Binds to abscisic acid (ABA); only half of the possible binding sites are occupied in the crystal; and there are indications this is a low affi
   1850..2230    -  promoter       MAS promoter: mannopine synthase promoter (Velten et al., 1984)
   2894..3610    -  CDS            mTurquoise2: mTurquoise2 is a basic (constitutively fluorescent) cyan fluorescent protein published in 2012, derived from Aequorea victoria. It is reported to be a rapidly-maturing monomer with very low acid sensitivity.
   3620..3688    -  CDS            SPOR1_IPOBA (fragment): Experimental evidence at transcript level: Swiss-Prot protein existence level 2. Major tuberous root protein. From Ipomoea batatas (Sweet potato) (Convolvulus batatas).
   3695..3741    -  promoter       minimal CaMV 35S promoter: minimal 35S promoter from cauliflower mosaic virus
   3765..3784    +  protein_bind   lac operator (symmetric): The lac repressor binds to the lac operator to inhibit transcription in E. coli. This inhibition can be relieved by adding lactose or isopropyl-β-D-thiogalactopyranoside (IPTG). The symmetric lac operator was optimized for tight binding of lac repressor. lac repressor encoded by lacI
   3817..3836    +  protein_bind   lac operator (symmetric): The lac repressor binds to the lac operator to inhibit transcription in E. coli. This inhibition can be relieved by adding lactose or isopropyl-β-D-thiogalactopyranoside (IPTG). The symmetric lac operator was optimized for tight binding of lac repressor. lac repressor encoded by lacI
   3869..3888    +  protein_bind   lac operator (symmetric): The lac repressor binds to the lac operator to inhibit transcription in E. coli. This inhibition can be relieved by adding lactose or isopropyl-β-D-thiogalactopyranoside (IPTG). The symmetric lac operator was optimized for tight binding of lac repressor. lac repressor encoded by lacI
   3921..3940    +  protein_bind   lac operator (symmetric): The lac repressor binds to the lac operator to inhibit transcription in E. coli. This inhibition can be relieved by adding lactose or isopropyl-β-D-thiogalactopyranoside (IPTG). The symmetric lac operator was optimized for tight binding of lac repressor. lac repressor encoded by lacI
   4692..5036    -  CDS            GAL4 activation domain: activation domain of the GAL4 transcriptional activator; Saccharomyces cerevisiae GAL4 (truncated)
   5052..6035    -  CDS            lacI (fragment): LACI_ECOLI - Experimental evidence at protein level: Swiss-Prot protein existence level 1. Repressor of the lactose operon. Binds allolactose as an inducer. From Escherichia coli (strain K12).
   6045..6917    -  CDS            Nr3c1 (fragment): GCR_RAT - Also known as Grl. Experimental evidence at protein level: Swiss-Prot protein existence level 1. [Isoform A]: Has transcriptional activation and repression activity. Mediates glucocorticoid-induced apoptosis. Promotes accurate chromosome segregation during mitosis. May act as a tumor suppressor. May play a negative role in adipogenesis through the regulation of lipolytic and antilipogenic gene expression. From Rattus norvegicus (Rat).
   9961..9985    +  misc_feature   RB T-DNA repeat: right border repeat from nopaline C58 T-DNA
  10076..10664   -  rep_origin     ori: high-copy-number ColE1/pMB1/pBR322/pUC origin of replication
  10838..11623   -  CDS            aadA: S3AD_SHIFL - Experimental evidence at protein level: Swiss-Prot protein existence level 1. Mediates bacterial resistance to the antibiotics streptomycin and spectinomycin. From Shigella flexneri.
  11808..11909   +  CDS            TRA2_ECOLX (fragment): Protein predicted: Swiss-Prot protein existence level 4. Required for transposition of transposon Tn903. From Escherichia coli.
  11914..407     +  rep_origin     pSa ori (across the origin): origin of replication from bacterial plasmid pSa
