[The description below was written by a language model from this plasmid's Addgene catalogue record and pLannotate feature annotations shown in this document.]
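Description:
pVL46 - pWOX4>> is a plant binary T-DNA vector of about 11.9 kb, assembled by GreenGate cloning in the Z003 destination backbone. It serves as a "driver line" construct for inducible, cell type-specific expression in Arabidopsis thaliana. The backbone carries a high-copy ColE1/pUC-type origin, the pSa origin (which typically supports replication in Agrobacterium with a helper replicase), and aadA for spectinomycin selection in bacteria. Nopaline-type left and right border repeats delimit the transferred region, which holds two sets of GreenGate A–F modules joined by F-H and H-A adapters, plus a plant resistance cassette.

The first expression unit places GR-LhG4 under the WOX4 promoter and terminator. These WOX4 sequences are named in the insert description but were not annotated in the feature table, presumably lying in the unannotated stretch next to the right border. GR-LhG4 is a chimeric transcription factor made of the rat glucocorticoid receptor ligand-binding domain, a lacI DNA-binding portion and a GAL4 activation domain. The GR domain keeps the activator inactive until dexamethasone is supplied. The activator then binds the pOp4 promoter, annotated as four lac operators upstream of a minimal CaMV 35S promoter. This promoter drives mTurquoise2 with an N-terminal signal peptide (matching sweet potato sporamin) and a C-terminal HDEL motif, with the UBQ10 terminator. The result is an ER-retained cyan reporter that marks the cells where induction has occurred.

Plant selection uses sulfadiazine: the MAS promoter drives sulI fused to a pea RbcS transit peptide, ending in a CaMV poly(A) signal. Driver lines of this kind are combined with pOp-controlled effector genes to trans-activate them in WOX4-expressing cells on dexamethasone treatment.
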