Addgene plasmid #116012: pVL46 - pWOX4>>
Purpose: destination vector for GreenGate cloning method, contains 2x a set of modules from A-F, "Driver line", tissues-specific promoter, Dex-inducible mTurquoise2 expression
Depositing lab: Thomas Greb. Depositing organization: Universitaet Heidelberg. Publication: A Comprehensive Toolkit for Inducible, Cell Type-Specific Gene Expression in Arabidopsis. Schurholz AK, Lopez-Salmeron V, Li Z, Forner J, Wenzl C, Gaillochet C, Augustin S, Vilches-Barro A, Fuchs M, Gebert M, Lohmann JU, Greb T, Wolf S. Plant Physiol. 2018 Jul 19. pii: pp.18.00463. doi: 10.1104/pp.18.00463. PubMed 30026289.
Backbone
  Vector backbone: Z003
  Vector type: Plant Expression
  Selectable markers: Sulfadiazine, mTurquoise
Growth in bacteria
  Bacterial resistance: Spectinomycin, 50 μg/mL
  Growth temperature: 37°C
  Growth strain: NEB Stable
  Copy number: High Copy
Gene/Insert
  Gene/Insert name: pWOX4:GR-LhG4:tWOX4:F-H adapter-H-A adapter::pOp4:SP(ER)-mTurquoise2-HDEL:tUBQ10::SulfR
  Species: A. thaliana (mustard weed)
  Insert size (bp): 9273
  Tag / fusion protein: SP(ER) (N terminal on insert); HDEL (C terminal on insert)
  Cloning method: Restriction Enzyme; 5′ cloning site Unknown (unknown if destroyed); 3′ cloning site Unknown (unknown if destroyed)
Terms and licenses: Academic/Nonprofit Terms; Industry Terms: Not Available to Industry
How to cite: pVL46 - pWOX4>> was a gift from Thomas Greb (Addgene plasmid # 116012 ; http://n2t.net/addgene:116012 ; RRID:Addgene_116012)
